>Addgene plasmid #47418 | Flag-Vac 14 Full Length | addgene partial sequence | sequence record 69080 | CMV-F 5'-CGCAAATGGGCGGTAGGCGTG-3'
GTGAACCGTCAGATCCGCTAGCGATTACGCCAAGCTCGAAATTAACCCTCACTAAAGGGAACAAAAGCTG
GAGCTCCACCGCGGTGGCGGCCGCCACCATGGATTACAAGGATGACGACGATAAGAGCCCGGGCGGATCT
ATGAACCCCGAGAAGGATTTCGCGCCGCTCACGCCTAACATCGTGCGCGCCCTCAATGACAAGCTGTACG
AAAAGCGGAAGGTGGCAGCGCTGGAGATCGAGAAGCTGGTCCGGGAGTTCGTGGCCCAGAACAATACCGT
GCAAATCAAGCATGTGATCCAGACCCTGTCCCAGGAGTTTGCCCTGTCTCAGCACCCCCACAGCCGGAAA
GGGGGCCTCATCGGCCTGGCCGCCTGCTCCATCGCACTGGGCAAGGACTCAGGGCTCTACCTGAAGGAGC
TGATCGAGCCAGTGCTGACCTGCTTCAATGATGCAGACAGCAGGCTGCGCTACTATGCCTGCGAGGCCCT
CTACAACATCGTCAAGGTGGCCCGGGGCGCTGTGCTGCCCCACTTCAACGTGCTCTTTGACGGGCTGAGC
AAGCTGGCAGCCGACCCAGACCCCAATGTGAAAAGCGGATCTGAGCTCCTAGACCGCCTTTTAAAGGACA
TTGTGACTGAGAGCAACAAGTTTGACCTGGTGAGCTTCATCCCCTTGTTGCGAGAGAGGATTTACTCCAA
CAACCAGTATGCCCGGCAGTTCATCATCTCCTGGATCCTGGTTCTGGAGTCGGTGCCAGACATTAACCTG
CTGGATTACCTGCCGGAGATCCTGGATGGACTCTTCCAGATCCTGGGTGACAATGGCAAAGAGATTCGCA
AAATGTGTGAGGTTGTTCTTGGAGAATTCTTAAAAGAAATTAA
