[The description below was written by a language model from this plasmid's Addgene catalogue record.]
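Description:
Flag-Vac 14 Full Length is a mammalian expression plasmid built on the commercial pCMV-Tag2B backbone, a 4.3 kb vector designed for producing epitope-tagged proteins in cultured mammalian cells. It is maintained in E. coli as a high-copy plasmid under kanamycin selection. No feature table accompanies the record, so the origin of replication, polyadenylation signal and any mammalian selection marker are not itemised, and the cloning method and insert size are likewise not stated.

The payload is the full-length coding sequence of human VAC14, also known as ArPIKfyve, TAX1BP2 or TRX. Transcription is driven by the CMV promoter, a strong constitutive viral promoter that gives robust expression in most transfected mammalian cell lines. The backbone supplies a FLAG epitope upstream of the cloning site, so the protein is produced with an N-terminal FLAG tag. This allows it to be detected by western blot or immunofluorescence and recovered by immunoprecipitation with anti-FLAG antibodies, without the need for a VAC14-specific reagent. The listed sequencing primers, one in the CMV promoter and a T7 primer on the 3' side, flank the insert for verification.

The associated publication concerns the binding of Vac14 to neuronal nitric oxide synthase and the characterisation of an internal PDZ-recognition motif. This suggests that the construct served as the full-length reference in protein interaction studies, such as pull-down or co-immunoprecipitation assays from transfected cells. The "Full Length" designation implies that it may have been used alongside truncated or mutated variants, although the record does not describe any.
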