Addgene plasmid #47418: Flag-Vac 14 Full Length
Depositing lab: Peter McPherson. Depositing organization: McGill University. Publication: Binding of Vac14 to neuronal nitric oxide synthase: Characterisation of a new internal PDZ-recognition motif. Lemaire JF, McPherson PS. FEBS Lett. 2006 Dec 22;580(30):6948-54. Epub 2006 Dec 4. 10.1016/j.febslet.2006.11.061 PubMed 17161399.
Backbone
  Vector backbone: pCMV-Tag2B
  Backbone manufacturer: Agilent
  Backbone size w/o insert (bp): 4324
  Vector type: Mammalian Expression
Growth in bacteria
  Bacterial resistance: Kanamycin, 50 μg/mL
  Growth temperature: 37°C
  Growth strain: DH5alpha
  Copy number: High Copy
Gene/Insert
  Gene/Insert name: Vac14 (alt name: TRX)
  Species: H. sapiens (human)
  Entrez Gene: VAC14 (a.k.a. ArPIKfyve, TAX1BP2, TRX)
  Promoter: CMV
  Tag / fusion protein: FLAG (N terminal on backbone)
  Cloning method: Unknown
  Sequencing primers: 5′ CMV-F; 3′ T7
Terms and licenses: Academic/Nonprofit Terms; Industry Terms: Not Available to Industry
How to cite: Flag-Vac 14 Full Length was a gift from Peter McPherson (Addgene plasmid # 47418 ; http://n2t.net/addgene:47418 ; RRID:Addgene_47418)
